>Addgene plasmid #63254 | pFusX1-36 | depositor partial sequence | sequence record 105026 | pFusX1_GAT
AGTCTTAAGCGTCTCCCCCTGAACCTGACCCCGGACCAAGTGGTGGCTATCGCCAGCAACAATGGCGGCA
AGCAAGCGCTCGAAACGGTGCAGCGGCTGTTGCCGGTGCTGTGCCAGGACCATGGCCTGACCCCGGACCA
AGTGGTGGCTATCGCCAGCAACATTGGCGGCAAGCAAGCGCTCGAAACGGTGCAGCGGCTGTTGCCGGTG
CTGTGCCAGGACCATGGCCTGACCCCGGACCAAGTGGTGGCTATCGCCAGCAACGGTGGCGGCAAGCAAG
CGCTCGAAACGGTGCAGCGGCTGTTGCCGGTGCTGTGCCAGGACCATGGCCTGACGAGACGTC
