>Addgene plasmid #63254 | pFusX1-36 | depositor partial sequence | sequence record 105027 | FusX1
CGTCTCCCCCTGACCCCGGACCAAGTGGTGGCTATCGAGACCGGCGCCGCTACGGGCGCGTCCCATTCGC
CATTCAGGCTGCGCAACTGTTGGGAAGGGCGATCGGTGCGGGCTCTTCGCTATTACGCCAGCTGGCGAAA
GGGGGATGTGCTGCAAGGCGATTAAGTTGGGAACGCCAGGGTTTTCCCAGTCACGACGTTGTAAAACGAC
GGCCAGTGAGCGCGCGTAATCGACTCACTATAGGGCGAATTGGGTACCGGGCCCCCCCTCGAGGTCCTCC
AGCTTTTGTTCCCTTTAGTGAGGGTTAATTGCGCGCTTGGCGTAATCATGGTCATAGCTGTTTCCTGTGT
GAAATTGTTATCCGCTCACAATTCCACACAACATACGAGCCGGAAGCATAAAGTGTAAAGCCTGGGGTGC
CTAATGAGTGAGCTAACTCACATTAATTGCGTTGCGCTCACTGCCCGCTTTCCACCGGTGGTCTCTGGCG
GCAAGCAAGCGCTCGAAACGGTGCAGCGGCTGTTGCCGGTGCTGTGCCAGGACCATGGCCTGACGAGACG
TCTAGACCAGCCAGGACAGAAATGCCTCGACTTCGCTGCTACCCAAGGTTGCCGGGTGACGCACACCGTG
GAAACGGATGAAGGCACGAACCCAGTGGACATAAGCCTGTTCGGTTCGTAAGCTGTAATGCAAGTAGCGT
ATGCGCTCACGCAACTGGTCCAGAACCTTGACCGAACGCAGCGGTGGTAACGGCGCAGTGGCGGTTTTCA
TGGCTTGTTATGACTGTTTTTTTGGGGTACAGTCTATGCCTCGGGCATCCAAGCAGCAAGCGCGTTACGC
CGTGGGTCGATGTTTGATGTTATGGAGCAGCAACGATGTTACGCAGCAGGGCAGTCGCCCTAAAACAAAG
TTAAACATTATGAGGGAAGCGGTGATCGCCGAAGTATCGACTCAACTATCAGAGGTAGTTGGCGTCATCG
AGCGCCATCTCGAACCGACGTTGCTGGCCGTACATTTGTACGGCTCCGCAGTGGATGGCGGCCTGAAGCC
ACACAGTGATATTGATTTGCTGGTTACGGTGACCGTAAGGCTTGATGAAACAACGCGGCGAGCTTTGATC
AACGACCTTTTGGAAACTTCGGCTTCCCCTGGAGAGAGCGAGATTCTCCGCGCTGTAGAAGTCACCATTG
TTGTGCACGACGACATCATTCCGTGGCGTTATCCAGCTAAGCGCGAACTGCAATTTGGAGAATGGCAGCG
CAATGACATTCTTGCAGGTATCTTCGAGCCAGCCACGATCGACATTGATCTGGCTATCTTGCTGACAAAA
GCAAGAGAACATAGCGTTGCCTTGGTAGGTCCAGCGGCGGAGGAACTCTTTGATCCGGTTCCTGAACAGG
ATCTATTTGAGGCGCTAAATGAAACCTTAACGCTATGGAACTCGCCGCCCGACTGGGCTGGCGATGAGCG
AAATGTAGTGCTTACGTTGTCCCGCATTTGGTACAGCGCAGTAACCGGCAAAATCGCGCCGAAGGATGTC
GCTGCCGACTGGGCAATGGAGCGCCTGCCGGCCCAGTATCAGCCCGTCATACTTGAAGCTAGACAGGCTT
ATCTTGGACAAGAAGAAGATCGCTTGGCCTCGCGCGCAGATCAGTTGGAAGAATTTGTCCACTACGTGAA
AGGCGAGATCACCAAGGTAGTCGGCAAATAACCCTCGAGCCACCCATGACCAAAATCCCTTAACGTGAGT
TACGCGTCGTTCCACTGAGCGTCAGACCCCGTAGAAAAGATCAAAGGATCTTCTTGAGATCCTTTTTTTC
TGCGCGTAATCTGCTGCTTGCAAACAAAAAAACCACCGCTACCAGCGGTGGTTTGTTTGCCGGATCAAGA
GCTACCAACTCTTTTTCCGAAGGTAACTGGCTTCAGCAGAGCGCAGATACCAAATACTGTCCTTCTAGTG
TAGCCGTAGTTAGGCCACCACTTCAAGAACTCTGTAGCACCGCCTACATACCTCGCTCTGCTAATCCTGT
TACCAGTGGCTGCTGCCAGTGGCGATAAGTCGTGTCTTACCGGGTTGGACTCAAGACGATAGTTACCGGA
TAAGGCGCAGCGGTCGGGCTGAACGGGGGGTTCGTGCACACAGCCCAGCTTGGAGCGAACGACCTACACC
GAACTGAGATACCTACAGCGTGAGCATTGAGAAAGCGCCACGCTTCCCGAAGGGAGAAAGGCGGACAGGT
ATCCGGTAAGCGGCAGGGTCGGAACAGGAGAGCGCACGAGGGAGCTTCCAGGGGGAAACGCCTGGTATCT
TTATAGTCCTGTCGGGTTTCGCCACCTCTGACTTGAGCGTCGATTTTTGTGATGCTCGTCAGGGGGGCGG
AGCCTATGGAAAAACGCCAGCAACGCGGCCTTTTTACGGTTCCTGGCCTTTTGCTGGCCTTTTGCTCACA
TGTTCTTTCCTGCGTTATCCCCTGATTCTGTGGATAACCGTATTACCGCCTTTGAGTGAGCTGATACCGC
TCGCCGCAGCCGAACGACCGAGCGCAGCGAGTCAGTGAGCGAGGAAGCGGAAGAGCGCCCAATACGCAAA
CCGCCTCTCCCCGCGCGTTGGCCGATTCATTAATGCAGCTGGCACGACAGGTTTCCCGACTGGAAAGCGG
GCAGTGAGCGCAACGCAATTAATACGCGTACCGCTAGCCAGGAAGAGTTTGTAGAAACGCAAAAAGGCCA
TCCGTCAGGATGGCCTTCTGCTTAGTTTGATGCCTGGCAGTTTATGGCGGGCGTCCTGCCCGCCACCCTC
CGGGCCGTTGCTTCACAACGTTCAAATCCGCTCCCGGCGGATTTGTCCTACTCAGGAGAGCGTTCACCGA
CAAACAACAGATAAAACGAAAGGCCCAGTCTTCCGACTGAGCCTTTCGTTTTATTTGATGCCTGGCAGTT
CCCTACTCTCGCGTTAACGCTAGCATGGATGTTTTCCCAGTCACGACGTTGTAAAACGACGGCCAGTCTT
AAG
