>Addgene plasmid #63254 | pFusX1-36 | addgene partial sequence | sequence record 111163 | pCR8_R1 5'-cgaaccgaacaggcttatgt-3'
CGTCACCCGGCAACCTTGGGTAGCAGCGAAGTCGAGGCATTTCTGTCCTGGCTGGTCTAGACGTCTCGTC
AGGCCATGGTCCTGGCACAGCACCGGCAACAGCCGCTGCACCGTTTCGAGCGCTTGCTTGCCGCCACCGT
TGCTGGCGATAGCCACCACTTGGTCCGGGGTCAGGCCATGGTCCTGGCACAGCACCGGCAACAGCCGCTG
CACCGTTTCGAGCGCTTGCTTGCCGCCAATGTTGCTGGCGATAGCCACCACTTGGTCCGGGGTCAGGCCA
TGGTCCTGGCACAGCACCGGCAACAGCCGCTGCACCGTTTCGAGCGCTTGCTTGCCGCCATTGTTGCTGG
CGATAGCCACCACTTGGTCCGGGGTCAGGTTCAGGGGGAGACGCTTAAGACTGGCCGTCGTTTTACAACG
TCGTGACTGGGAAAACATCCATGCTAGCGTTAACGCGAGAGTAGGGAACTGCCAGGCATCAAATAAAACG
AAAGGCTCAGTCGGAAGACTGGGCCTTTCGTTTTATCTGTTGTTTGTCGGTGAACGCTCTCCTGAGTAGG
ACAAATCCGCCGGGAGCGGATTTGAACGTTGTGAAGCAACGGCCCGGAGGGGTGGCGGGCAGGACGCCCG
CCAT
