[The description below was written by a language model from this plasmid's Addgene catalogue record.]
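Description:
pFusX1-36 is a bacterial library plasmid from the FusX system, a rapid one-step method for assembling TALE repeat arrays used to build TALENs and related DNA-targeting proteins. It is built on the FusX1 backbone (about 3 kb without insert), is maintained at high copy number in standard E. coli cloning strains and is selected with spectinomycin. The record does not name the origin of replication or provide a feature map, although the listed sequencing primers are pCR8-type primers flanking the insert.

The insert is a synthetic, pre-assembled trimer of TALE repeats carrying the repeat-variable diresidues NN, NI and NG, which occupy RVD positions 1–3 of the final array. Under the standard TALE code these RVDs recognise G, A and T respectively, matching the alternative name X1_GAT. The trimer was cloned using BsaI sites that were destroyed in the process, consistent with Golden Gate-style construction using a type IIS enzyme, where cleavage outside the recognition site allows seamless, ordered joining of repeat modules.

In use, this plasmid is one member of a library of position-specific trimers. A user picks the entry whose three RVDs match the first three bases of the intended target sequence and combines it with corresponding plasmids for later positions to assemble a full-length TALE DNA-binding domain. It contains no expression cassette described in the record and serves as an assembly intermediate rather than a construct delivered to cells. The enzymes used to release the trimer in the downstream assembly and the receiving vector are not stated in the record.
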