Addgene plasmid #63254: pFusX1-36
Purpose: Encodes RVD positions 1-3 in TALEN assembly
Depositing lab: Stephen Ekker. Depositing organization: Mayo Foundation for Medical Education and Research. Publication: FusX: A rapid one-step TALE assembly system for genome science. Ma AC, McNulty MS, Tanya PL, Jarryd CM, Martinez-Galvez G, Argue DP, Lee HB, Urban MD, Bullard CE, Blackburn PR, Man TK, Clark KJ, Ekker SC. Hum Gene Ther. 2016 Jun;27(6):451-63. doi: 10.1089/hum.2015.172 PubMed 26854857.
Backbone
  Vector backbone: FusX1
  Backbone size w/o insert (bp): 3013
  Vector type: TALEN
Growth in bacteria
  Bacterial resistance: Spectinomycin, 50 μg/mL
  Growth temperature: 37°C
  Growth strain: DH5alpha
  Copy number: High Copy
Gene/Insert
  Gene/Insert name: NN NI NG (alt name: X1_GAT)
  Species: Synthetic
  Mutation: none
  Cloning method: Restriction Enzyme; 5′ cloning site BsaI (destroyed during cloning); 3′ cloning site BsaI (destroyed during cloning)
  Sequencing primers: 5′ pCR8_F1; 3′ pCR8_R1
Terms and licenses: Academic/Nonprofit Terms; Industry Terms: Not Available to Industry
How to cite: pFusX1-36 was a gift from Stephen Ekker (Addgene plasmid # 63254 ; http://n2t.net/addgene:63254 ; RRID:Addgene_63254)
